Addgene plasmid #141487: TFORF0036
Purpose: Lentiviral vector for overexpressing the SP3 transcription factor ORF with a unique 24-bp barcode. Barcodes facilitate identification of transcription factors in pooled screens.
Depositing lab: Feng Zhang. Depositing organization: Broad Institute. Publication: A transcription factor atlas of directed differentiation. Joung J, Ma S, Tay T, Geiger-Schuller KR, Kirchgatterer PC, Verdine VK, Guo B, Arias-Garcia MA, Allen WE, Singh A, Kuksenko O, Abudayyeh OO, Gootenberg JS, Fu Z, Macrae RK, Buenrostro JD, Regev A, Zhang F. Cell. 2023 Jan 5;186(1):209-229.e26. doi: 10.1016/j.cell.2022.11.026. PubMed 36608654.
Backbone
  Vector backbone: pLX_TRC317
  Backbone manufacturer: Broad Institute Genetic Perturbation Platform
  Backbone size w/o insert (bp): 8264
  Vector type: Mammalian Expression, Lentiviral
  Selectable markers: Puromycin
Growth in bacteria
  Bacterial resistance: Ampicillin, 100 μg/mL
  Growth temperature: 37°C
  Growth strain: NEB Stable
  Copy number: High Copy
Gene/Insert
  Gene/Insert name: SP3
  Species: H. sapiens (human)
  Insert size (bp): 2243
  Entrez Gene: SP3 (a.k.a. SPR2)
  Promoter: EF1a
  Cloning method: Unknown
  Sequencing primers: 5′ GGGTGGAGACTGAAGTTAGGCCAG; 3′ CACATAGCGTAAAAGGAGCAACATAG
Terms and licenses: Academic/Nonprofit Terms; Industry Terms: Not Available to Industry
Depositor comments: NM_001017371,ENST00000418194,ENST00000640958 . The transcription factor ORF portion of this plasmid was synthesized by Genewiz. Please test multiple small colonies in case of plasmid recombination. To make this collection available in a timely manner, a portion of this collection was not fully sequenced by Addgene. If an Addgene verified full plasmid sequence is not available, please contact us prior to placing an order to request the full sequence.
How to cite: TFORF0036 was a gift from Feng Zhang (Addgene plasmid # 141487 ; http://n2t.net/addgene:141487 ; RRID:Addgene_141487)
