[The description below was written by a language model from this plasmid's Addgene catalogue record and pLannotate feature annotations shown in this document.]
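Description:
TFORF0036 is a lentiviral mammalian expression plasmid built on the pLX_TRC317 backbone and carrying the human SP3 transcription factor open reading frame together with a unique 24-bp barcode. It belongs to a barcoded transcription factor ORF collection in which each barcode allows the overexpressed factor to be identified in pooled screens. In bacteria the roughly 10.5 kb plasmid is maintained through a high-copy ColE1/pUC-type origin and selected with ampicillin via the β-lactamase gene. An f1 origin and remnants of a lac/lacZα cloning region flanked by T7 and T3 promoters are also present in the backbone. The depositor warns that the plasmid can recombine, as is common for LTR-containing vectors.

The viral cassette follows a third-generation, self-inactivating layout. An RSV promoter fused to a truncated HIV-1 5' LTR drives genomic RNA production in packaging cells, followed by the Ψ packaging signal with a partial gag sequence, the Rev response element for nuclear export, and a cPPT/CTS. The cassette ends in a ΔU3 3' LTR followed by an SV40 polyadenylation signal. Within it, an SV40 early promoter/origin region drives puromycin N-acetyltransferase for selection of transduced cells. A separate EF-1α promoter provides strong constitutive expression of SP3, a GC/GT-box binding factor that can activate or repress transcription. A WPRE downstream of the ORF enhances transcript stability and expression. The barcode is not annotated in the feature table; a short U6 promoter fragment is annotated between the ORF and the WPRE, but the record does not state its function. The record supports use for SP3 overexpression, individually or in pooled screens such as directed differentiation studies.
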