Features (pLannotate 1.2.2; 31 found; start..end, strand, type, name):
      5..231     +  promoter       RSV promoter: Rous sarcoma virus enhancer/promoter
    232..412     +  LTR            5' LTR (truncated): truncated 5' long terminal repeat (LTR) from HIV-1
    459..584     +  misc_feature   HIV-1 Ψ: packaging signal of human immunodeficiency virus type 1
    568..931     +  CDS            HIV-1 gag (fragment): gag protein from human immunodeficiency virus 1; gag
   1077..1310    +  misc_feature   RRE: The Rev response element (RRE) of HIV-1 allows for Rev-dependent mRNA export from the nucleus to the cytoplasm.
   1687..1713    +  CDS            Rev (fragment): human immunodeficiency virus 1 (HIV-1) Rev protein; rev; enhances nuclear export of unspliced and incompletely spliced viral mRNAs
   1720..1743    +  promoter       SV40 promoter (fragment): SV40 early promoter
   1744..1815    +  promoter       SV40 promoter (fragment): SV40 enhancer and early promoter
   1839..1974    +  rep_origin     SV40 ori: SV40 origin of replication
   2020..2616    +  CDS            PuroR (fragment): puromycin N-acetyltransferase; pac from Streptomyces; confers resistance to puromycin
   2665..2782    +  misc_feature   cPPT/CTS: central polypurine tract and central termination sequence of HIV-1
   2847..2913    +  CDS            small t antigen (fragment): SV40 (simian virus 40) small t antigen
   2920..4098    +  promoter       EF-1α promoter: strong constitutive promoter for human elongation factor EF-1α
   4100..6253    +  CDS            SP3 (fragment): SP3_HUMAN - Experimental evidence at protein level: Swiss-Prot protein existence level 1. Transcriptional factor that can act as an activator or repressor depending on isoform and/or post-translational modifications. Binds to GT and GC boxes promoter elements. Competes with SP1 for the GC-box promoters. Weak activator of transcription but can activate a number of genes involved in different processes such as cell-cycle regulation, hormone-induction and house-keeping. From Homo sapiens (Human).
   6269..6322    +  promoter       U6 promoter (fragment): RNA polymerase III promoter for human U6 snRNA
   6364..6952    +  misc_feature   WPRE: woodchuck hepatitis virus posttranscriptional regulatory element
   7003..7022    +  misc_feature   cPPT/CTS (fragment): central polypurine tract and central termination sequence of HIV-1
   7024..7257    +  LTR            3' LTR (ΔU3): self-inactivating 3' long terminal repeat (LTR) from HIV-1
   7335..7456    +  polyA_signal   SV40 poly(A) signal: SV40 polyadenylation signal
   7496..7631    +  rep_origin     SV40 ori: SV40 origin of replication
   7652..7670    -  promoter       T7 promoter: promoter for bacteriophage T7 RNA polymerase
   7678..7833    +  CDS            lacZα (fragment): LacZα fragment of β-galactosidase; lacZ fragment
   7838..8266    +  rep_origin     f1 ori (sequence partly withheld): f1 bacteriophage origin of replication; arrow indicates direction of (+) strand synthesis
   8319..8423    +  promoter       AmpR promoter: bla
   8424..9284    +  CDS            AmpR: β-lactamase; bla; confers resistance to ampicillin, carbenicillin, and related antibiotics
   9455..10043   +  rep_origin     ori: high-copy-number ColE1/pMB1/pBR322/pUC origin of replication
  10226..10318   +  CDS            lacI (fragment): lac repressor; lacI; The lac repressor binds to the lac operator to inhibit transcription in E. coli. This inhibition can be relieved by adding lactose or isopropyl-β-D-thiogalactopyranoside (IPTG).
  10331..10352   +  protein_bind   CAP binding site: CAP binding activates transcription in the presence of cAMP. E. coli catabolite activator protein
  10367..10397   +  promoter       lac promoter: promoter for the E. coli lac operon
  10405..10421   +  protein_bind   lac operator: The lac repressor binds to the lac operator to inhibit transcription in E. coli. This inhibition can be relieved by adding lactose or isopropyl-β-D-thiogalactopyranoside (IPTG). lac repressor encoded by lacI
  10466..10484   +  promoter       T3 promoter: promoter for bacteriophage T3 RNA polymerase
>Addgene plasmid #141487 | TFORF0036 | depositor full sequence | sequence record 276597 | Full Sequence
TTAATGTAGTCTTATGCAATACTCTTGTAGTCTTGCAACATGGTAACGATGAGTTAGCAACATGCCTTAC
AAGGAGAGAAAAAGCACCGTGCATGCCGATTGGTGGAAGTAAGGTGGTACGATCGTGCCTTATTAGGAAG
GCAACAGACGGGTCTGACATGGATTGGACGAACCACTGAATTGCCGCATTGCAGAGATATTGTATTTAAG
TGCCTAGCTCGATACATAAACGGGTCTCTCTGGTTAGACCAGATCTGAGCCTGGGAGCTCTCTGGCTAAC
TAGGGAACCCACTGCTTAAGCCTCAATAAAGCTTGCCTTGAGTGCTTCAAGTAGTGTGTGCCCGTCTGTT
GTGTGACTCTGGTAACTAGAGATCCCTCAGACCCTTTTAGTCAGTGTGGAAAATCTCTAGCAGTGGCGCC
CGAACAGGGACTTGAAAGCGAAAGGGAAACCAGAGGAGCTCTCTCGACGCAGGACTCGGCTTGCTGAAGC
GCGCACGGCAAGAGGCGAGGGGCGGCGACTGGTGAGTACGCCAAAAATTTTGACTAGCGGAGGCTAGAAG
GAGAGAGATGGGTGCGAGAGCGTCAGTATTAAGCGGGGGAGAATTAGATCGCGATGGGAAAAAATTCGGT
TAAGGCCAGGGGGAAAGAAAAAATATAAATTAAAACATATAGTATGGGCAAGCAGGGAGCTAGAACGATT
CGCAGTTAATCCTGGCCTGTTAGAAACATCAGAAGGCTGTAGACAAATACTGGGACAGCTACAACCATCC
CTTCAGACAGGATCAGAAGAACTTAGATCATTATATAATACAGTAGCAACCCTCTATTGTGTGCATCAAA
GGATAGAGATAAAAGACACCAAGGAAGCTTTAGACAAGATAGAGGAAGAGCAAAACAAAAGTAAGACCAC
CGCACAGCAAGCGGCCGCTGATCTTCAGACCTGGAGGAGGAGATATGAGGGACAATTGGAGAAGTGAATT
ATATAAATATAAAGTAGTAAAAATTGAACCATTAGGAGTAGCACCCACCAAGGCAAAGAGAAGAGTGGTG
CAGAGAGAAAAAAGAGCAGTGGGAATAGGAGCTTTGTTCCTTGGGTTCTTGGGAGCAGCAGGAAGCACTA
TGGGCGCAGCGTCAATGACGCTGACGGTACAGGCCAGACAATTATTGTCTGGTATAGTGCAGCAGCAGAA
CAATTTGCTGAGGGCTATTGAGGCGCAACAGCATCTGTTGCAACTCACAGTCTGGGGCATCAAGCAGCTC
CAGGCAAGAATCCTGGCTGTGGAAAGATACCTAAAGGATCAACAGCTCCTGGGGATTTGGGGTTGCTCTG
GAAAACTCATTTGCACCACTGCTGTGCCTTGGAATGCTAGTTGGAGTAATAAATCTCTGGAACAGATTTG
GAATCACACGACCTGGATGGAGTGGGACAGAGAAATTAACAATTACACAAGCTTAATACACTCCTTAATT
GAAGAATCGCAAAACCAGCAAGAAAAGAATGAACAAGAATTATTGGAATTAGATAAATGGGCAAGTTTGT
GGAATTGGTTTAACATAACAAATTGGCTGTGGTATATAAAATTATTCATAATGATAGTAGGAGGCTTGGT
AGGTTTAAGAATAGTTTTTGCTGTACTTTCTATAGTGAATAGAGTTAGGCAGGGATATTCACCATTATCG
TTTCAGACCCACCTCCCAACCCCGAGGGGACCCATGCATTGCATCTCAATTAGTCAGCAACCAGGTGTGG
AAAGTCCCCAGGCTCCCCAGCAGGCAGAAGTATGCAAAGCATGCGTCTCAATTAGTCAGCAACCATAGTC
CCGCCCCTAACTCCGCCCATCCCGCCCCTAACTCCGCCCAGTTCCGCCCATTCTCCGCCCCATGGCTGAC
TAATTTTTTTTATTTATGCAGAGGCCGAGGCCGCCTCGGCCTCTGAGCTATTCCAGAAGTAGTGAGGAGG
CTTTTTTGGAGGCCTAGGCTTTTGCAAAAAGCTTTCTAGAGGTACCACCGGAGCTTACCATGACCGAGTA
CAAGCCCACGGTGCGCCTCGCCACCCGCGACGACGTCCCCAGGGCCGTACGCACCCTCGCCGCCGCGTTC
GCCGACTACCCCGCCACGCGCCACACCGTCGATCCGGACCGCCACATCGAGCGGGTCACCGAGCTGCAAG
AACTCTTCCTCACGCGCGTCGGGCTCGACATCGGCAAGGTGTGGGTCGCGGACGACGGCGCCGCCGTGGC
GGTCTGGACCACGCCGGAGAGCGTCGAAGCGGGGGCGGTGTTCGCCGAGATCGGCCCGCGCATGGCCGAG
TTGAGCGGTTCCCGGCTGGCCGCGCAGCAACAGATGGAAGGCCTCCTGGCGCCGCACCGGCCCAAGGAGC
CCGCGTGGTTCCTGGCCACCGTCGGCGTCTCGCCCGACCACCAGGGCAAGGGTCTGGGCAGCGCCGTCGT
GCTCCCCGGAGTGGAGGCGGCCGAGCGCGCCGGGGTGCCCGCCTTCCTGGAGACCTCCGCGCCCCGCAAC
CTCCCCTTCTACGAGCGGCTCGGCTTCACCGTCACCGCCGACGTCGAGGTGCCCGAAGGACCGCGCACCT
GGTGCATGACCCGCAAGCCCGGTGCCAGTTAACGAATTCTAGATCTTGAGACAAATGGCAGTATTCATCC
ACAATTTTAAAAGAAAAGGGGGGATTGGGGGGTACAGTGCAGGGGAAAGAATAGTAGACATAATAGCAAC
AGACATACAAACTAAAGAATTACAAAAACAAATTACAAAAATTCAAAATTTTCGGGTTTATTACAGGGAC
AGCAGAGATCCACTTTGGCGCCGGCTCGAGGCCTGCAGGTGCAAAGATGGATAAAGTTTTAAACAGAGAG
GAATCTTTGCAGCTAATGGACCTTCTAGGTCTTGAAAGGAGTGGGAATTGGCTCCGGTGCCCGTCAGTGG
GCAGAGCGCACATCGCCCACAGTCCCCGAGAAGTTGGGGGGAGGGGTCGGCAATTGAACCGGTGCCTAGA
GAAGGTGGCGCGGGGTAAACTGGGAAAGTGATGTCGTGTACTGGCTCCGCCTTTTTCCCGAGGGTGGGGG
AGAACCGTATATAAGTGCAGTAGTCGCCGTGAACGTTCTTTTTCGCAACGGGTTTGCCGCCAGAACACAG
GTAAGTGCCGTGTGTGGTTCCCGCGGGCCTGGCCTCTTTACGGGTTATGGCCCTTGCGTGCCTTGAATTA
CTTCCACCTGGCTGCAGTACGTGATTCTTGATCCCGAGCTTCGGGTTGGAAGTGGGTGGGAGAGTTCGAG
GCCTTGCGCTTAAGGAGCCCCTTCGCCTCGTGCTTGAGTTGAGGCCTGGCCTGGGCGCTGGGGCCGCCGC
GTGCGAATCTGGTGGCACCTTCGCGCCTGTCTCGCTGCTTTCGATAAGTCTCTAGCCATTTAAAATTTTT
GATGACCTGCTGCGACGCTTTTTTTCTGGCAAGATAGTCTTGTAAATGCGGGCCAAGATCTGCACACTGG
TATTTCGGTTTTTGGGGCCGCGGGCGGCGACGGGGCCCGTGCGTCCCAGCGCACATGTTCGGCGAGGCGG
GGCCTGCGAGCGCGGCCACCGAGAATCGGACGGGGGTAGTCTCAAGCTGGCCGGCCTGCTCTGGTGCCTG
GCCTCGCGCCGCCGTGTATCGCCCCGCCCTGGGCGGCAAGGCTGGCCCGGTCGGCACCAGTTGCGTGAGC
GGAAAGATGGCCGCTTCCCGGCCCTGCTGCAGGGAGCTCAAAATGGAGGACGCGGCGCTCGGGAGAGCGG
GCGGGTGAGTCACCCACACAAAGGAAAAGGGCCTTTCCGTCCTCAGCCGTCGCTTCATGTGACTCCACGG
AGTACCGGGCGCCGTCCAGGCACCTCGATTAGTTCTCGAGCTTTTGGAGTACGTCGTCTTTAGGTTGGGG
GGAGGGGTTTTATGCGATGGAGTTTCCCCACACTGAGTGGGTGGAGACTGAAGTTAGGCCAGCTTGGCAC
TTGATGTAATTCTCCTTGGAATTTGCCCTTTTTGAGTTTGGATCTTGGTTCATTCTCAAGCCTCAGACAG
TGGTTCAAAGTTTTTTTCTTCCATTTCAGGTGTCGTGAGGCTAGCACCGCCACCATAGGGCCGCCATCGC
CGGGCGACGACGAGGAGGAGGCGGCCGCCGCAGCCGGGGCCCCCGCCGCCGCCGGAGCGACAGGTGATTT
GGCTTCTGCACAGTTAGGAGGAGCACCAAACCGATGGGAGGTTTTGTCAGCCACACCTACAACTATAAAA
GATGAAGCTGGTAATCTAGTCCAGATTCCAAGTGCTGCTACTTCAAGTGGGCAGTATGTTCTTCCCCTTC
AGAATTTGCAGAATCAACAAATATTTTCCGTTGCACCAGGATCAGATTCATCAAATGGTACAGTGTCCAG
TGTTCAATATCAAGTGATACCACAGATCCAGTCAGCAGATGGTCAGCAGGTTCAAATTGGTTTCACAGGC
TCTTCAGATAATGGGGGTATAAATCAAGAAAGCAGTCAAATTCAGATCATTCCTGGCTCTAATCAAACCT
TACTTGCCTCTGGAACACCTTCTGCTAACATCCAGAATCTCATACCACAGACTGGTCAAGTCCAGGTTCA
GGGAGTTGCAATTGGTGGTTCATCTTTTCCTGGTCAAACCCAAGTAGTTGCTAATGTGCCTCTTGGTCTG
CCAGGAAATATTACGTTTGTACCAATCAATAGTGTCGATCTAGATTCTTTGGGACTCTCGGGCAGTTCTC
AGACAATGACTGCAGGCATTAATGCCGACGGACATTTGATAAACACAGGACAAGCTATGGATAGTTCAGA
CAATTCAGAAAGGACTGGTGAGCGGGTTTCTCCTGATATTAATGAAACTAATACTGATACAGATTTATTT
GTGCCAACATCCTCTTCATCACAGTTGCCTGTTACGATAGATAGTACAGGTATATTACAACAAAACACAA
ATAGCTTGACTACATCTAGTGGGCAGGTTCATTCTTCAGATCTTCAGGGAAATTATATCCAGTCGCCTGT
TTCTGAAGAGACACAGGCACAGAATATTCAGGTTTCTACAGCACAGCCTGTTGTACAGCATCTACAACTT
CAAGAGTCTCAGCAGCCAACCAGTCAAGCCCAAATTGTGCAAGGTATTACACCACAGACAATCCATGGTG
TGCAAGCCAGTGGTCAAAATATATCACAACAGGCTTTGCAAAATCTTCAGTTGCAGCTGAATCCTGGAAC
CTTTTTAATTCAGGCACAGACAGTGACCCCTTCTGGACAGGTAACTTGGCAAACGTTTCAAGTACAAGGG
GTCCAGAACTTGCAGAATTTGCAAATACAGAATACTGCTGCCCAACAAATAACTTTGACGCCTGTTCAAA
CCCTCACACTTGGTCAAGTTGCGGCAGGTGGAGCCTTCACTTCAACTCCAGTTAGTCTAAGCACTGGTCA
GTTGCCAAATCTACAAACAGTTACAGTGAACTCTATAGATTCTGCTGGTATACAGCTACATCCAGGAGAG
AATGCTGACAGTCCTGCAGATATTAGGATCAAGGAAGAAGAACCTGATCCTGAAGAGTGGCAGCTCAGTG
GTGATTCTACCTTGAATACCAATGACCTAACACACTTAAGAGTACAGGTGGTAGATGAAGAAGGGGACCA
ACAACATCAAGAAGGAAAAAGACTTCGGAGGGTAGCTTGCACCTGTCCCAACTGTAAAGAAGGTGGTGGA
AGAGGTACCAATCTTGGGAAAAAGAAGCAACACATTTGTCATATACCAGGATGTGGTAAAGTCTATGGGA
AGACCTCACATCTGAGAGCTCATCTGCGTTGGCATTCTGGAGAACGCCCTTTTGTTTGTAACTGGATGTA
CTGTGGTAAAAGATTTACTCGAAGTGATGAATTACAGAGGCACAGAAGAACACATACAGGTGAGAAGAAA
TTTGTTTGTCCAGAATGTTCAAAACGCTTTATGAGAAGTGACCACCTTGCCAAACATATTAAAACACACC
AGAATAAAAAAGGTATTCACTCTAGCAGTACAGTGCTGGCATCTGTGGAAGCTGCGCGAGATGATACTTT
GATTACTGCAGGAGGAACAACGCTTATCCTTGCAAATATTCAACAAGGTTCTGTTTCAGGGATAGGAACT
GTTAATACTTCCGCCACCAGCAATCAAGATATCCTTACCAACACTGAAATACCTTTACAGCTTGTCACAG
TTTCTGGAAATGAGACAATGGAGTAGTAATGAACTAGTCCGTAACTTGAAAGTATTTCGATTTCTTGGCT
TTATATATCTTGTGGAAAGGACGAGTAGGTTCGCCGTATTCGCTAAGAACGCGTTAAGTCGACAATCAAC
CTCTGGATTACAAAATTTGTGAAAGATTGACTGGTATTCTTAACTATGTTGCTCCTTTTACGCTATGTGG
ATACGCTGCTTTAATGCCTTTGTATCATGCTATTGCTTCCCGTATGGCTTTCATTTTCTCCTCCTTGTAT
AAATCCTGGTTGCTGTCTCTTTATGAGGAGTTGTGGCCCGTTGTCAGGCAACGTGGCGTGGTGTGCACTG
TGTTTGCTGACGCAACCCCCACTGGTTGGGGCATTGCCACCACCTGTCAGCTCCTTTCCGGGACTTTCGC
TTTCCCCCTCCCTATTGCCACGGCGGAACTCATCGCCGCCTGCCTTGCCCGCTGCTGGACAGGGGCTCGG
CTGTTGGGCACTGACAATTCCGTGGTGTTGTCGGGGAAATCATCGTCCTTTCCTTGGCTGCTCGCCTGTG
TTGCCACCTGGATTCTGCGCGGGACGTCCTTCTGCTACGTCCCTTCGGCCCTCAATCCAGCGGACCTTCC
TTCCCGCGGCCTGCTGCCGGCTCTGCGGCCTCTTCCGCGTCTTCGCCTTCGCCCTCAGACGAGTCGGATC
TCCCTTTGGGCCGCCTCCCCGCGTCGACTTTAAGACCAATGACTTACAAGGCAGCTGTAGATCTTAGCCA
CTTTTTAAAAGAAAAGGGGGGACTGGAAGGGCTAATTCACTCCCAACGAAGACAAGATCTGCTTTTTGCT
TGTACTGGGTCTCTCTGGTTAGACCAGATCTGAGCCTGGGAGCTCTCTGGCTAACTAGGGAACCCACTGC
TTAAGCCTCAATAAAGCTTGCCTTGAGTGCTTCAAGTAGTGTGTGCCCGTCTGTTGTGTGACTCTGGTAA
CTAGAGATCCCTCAGACCCTTTTAGTCAGTGTGGAAAATCTCTAGCAGTACGTATAGTAGTTCATGTCAT
CTTATTATTCAGTATTTATAACTTGCAAAGAAATGAATATCAGAGAGTGAGAGGAACTTGTTTATTGCAG
CTTATAATGGTTACAAATAAAGCAATAGCATCACAAATTTCACAAATAAAGCATTTTTTTCACTGCATTC
TAGTTGTGGTTTGTCCAAACTCATCAATGTATCTTATCATGTCTGGCTCTAGCTATCCCGCCCCTAACTC
CGCCCATCCCGCCCCTAACTCCGCCCAGTTCCGCCCATTCTCCGCCCCATGGCTGACTAATTTTTTTTAT
TTATGCAGAGGCCGAGGCCGCCTCGGCCTCTGAGCTATTCCAGAAGTAGTGAGGAGGCTTTTTTGGAGGC
CTAGGGACGTACCCAATTCGCCCTATAGTGAGTCGTATTACGCGCGCTCACTGGCCGTCGTTTTACAACG
TCGTGACTGGGAAAACCCTGGCGTTACCCAACTTAATCGCCTTGCAGCACATCCCCCTTTCGCCAGCTGG
CGTAATAGCGAAGAGGCCCGCACCGATCGCCCTTCCCAACAGTTGCGCAGCCTGAATGGCGAATGGG
[124 nt withheld, positions 7838-7961]
C
[91 nt withheld, positions 7963-8053]
A
[49 nt withheld, positions 8055-8103]
CCTTTGACGTTGGAGTCCACGTTCTTT
[37 nt withheld, positions 8131-8167]
ACCCTATCTCGGTCTATTCTTTTGATTTATAAGGGATTTTGCCGATTTCGGCCTATTGGTTAAAAAATGA
GCTGATTTAACAAAAATTTAACGCGAATTTTAACAAAATATTAACGCTTACAATTTAGGTGGCACTTTTC
GGGGAAATGTGCGCGGAACCCCTATTTGTTTATTTTTCTAAATACATTCAAATATGTATCCGCTCATGAG
ACAATAACCCTGATAAATGCTTCAATAATATTGAAAAAGGAAGAGTATGAGTATTCAACATTTCCGTGTC
GCCCTTATTCCCTTTTTTGCGGCATTTTGCCTTCCTGTTTTTGCTCACCCAGAAACGCTGGTGAAAGTAA
AAGATGCTGAAGATCAGTTGGGTGCACGAGTGGGTTACATCGAACTGGATCTCAACAGCGGTAAGATCCT
TGAGAGTTTTCGCCCCGAAGAACGTTTTCCAATGATGAGCACTTTTAAAGTTCTGCTATGTGGCGCGGTA
TTATCCCGTATTGACGCCGGGCAAGAGCAACTCGGTCGCCGCATACACTATTCTCAGAATGACTTGGTTG
AGTACTCACCAGTCACAGAAAAGCATCTTACGGATGGCATGACAGTAAGAGAATTATGCAGTGCTGCCAT
AACCATGAGTGATAACACTGCGGCCAACTTACTTCTGACAACGATCGGAGGACCGAAGGAGCTAACCGCT
TTTTTGCACAACATGGGGGATCATGTAACTCGCCTTGATCGTTGGGAACCGGAGCTGAATGAAGCCATAC
CAAACGACGAGCGTGACACCACGATGCCTGTAGCAATGGCAACAACGTTGCGCAAACTATTAACTGGCGA
ACTACTTACTCTAGCTTCCCGGCAACAATTAATAGACTGGATGGAGGCGGATAAAGTTGCAGGACCACTT
CTGCGCTCGGCCCTTCCGGCTGGCTGGTTTATTGCTGATAAATCTGGAGCCGGTGAGCGTGGGTCTCGCG
GTATCATTGCAGCACTGGGGCCAGATGGTAAGCCCTCCCGTATCGTAGTTATCTACACGACGGGGAGTCA
GGCAACTATGGATGAACGAAATAGACAGATCGCTGAGATAGGTGCCTCACTGATTAAGCATTGGTAACTG
TCAGACCAAGTTTACTCATATATACTTTAGATTGATTTAAAACTTCATTTTTAATTTAAAAGGATCTAGG
TGAAGATCCTTTTTGATAATCTCATGACCAAAATCCCTTAACGTGAGTTTTCGTTCCACTGAGCGTCAGA
CCCCGTAGAAAAGATCAAAGGATCTTCTTGAGATCCTTTTTTTCTGCGCGTAATCTGCTGCTTGCAAACA
AAAAAACCACCGCTACCAGCGGTGGTTTGTTTGCCGGATCAAGAGCTACCAACTCTTTTTCCGAAGGTAA
CTGGCTTCAGCAGAGCGCAGATACCAAATACTGTTCTTCTAGTGTAGCCGTAGTTAGGCCACCACTTCAA
GAACTCTGTAGCACCGCCTACATACCTCGCTCTGCTAATCCTGTTACCAGTGGCTGCTGCCAGTGGCGAT
AAGTCGTGTCTTACCGGGTTGGACTCAAGACGATAGTTACCGGATAAGGCGCAGCGGTCGGGCTGAACGG
GGGGTTCGTGCACACAGCCCAGCTTGGAGCGAACGACCTACACCGAACTGAGATACCTACAGCGTGAGCT
ATGAGAAAGCGCCACGCTTCCCGAAGGGAGAAAGGCGGACAGGTATCCGGTAAGCGGCAGGGTCGGAACA
GGAGAGCGCACGAGGGAGCTTCCAGGGGGAAACGCCTGGTATCTTTATAGTCCTGTCGGGTTTCGCCACC
TCTGACTTGAGCGTCGATTTTTGTGATGCTCGTCAGGGGGGCGGAGCCTATGGAAAAACGCCAGCAACGC
GGCCTTTTTACGGTTCCTGGCCTTTTGCTGGCCTTTTGCTCACATGTTCTTTCCTGCGTTATCCCCTGAT
TCTGTGGATAACCGTATTACCGCCTTTGAGTGAGCTGATACCGCTCGCCGCAGCCGAACGACCGAGCGCA
GCGAGTCAGTGAGCGAGGAAGCGGAAGAGCGCCCAATACGCAAACCGCCTCTCCCCGCGCGTTGGCCGAT
TCATTAATGCAGCTGGCACGACAGGTTTCCCGACTGGAAAGCGGGCAGTGAGCGCAACGCAATTAATGTG
AGTTAGCTCACTCATTAGGCACCCCAGGCTTTACACTTTATGCTTCCGGCTCGTATGTTGTGTGGAATTG
TGAGCGGATAACAATTTCACACAGGAAACAGCTATGACCATGATTACGCCAAGCGCGCAATTAACCCTCA
CTAAAGGGAACAAAAGCTGGAGCTGCAAGC
