>Addgene plasmid #141487 | TFORF0036 | depositor partial sequence | sequence record 276598 | Insert
ACCGCCACCATAGGGCCGCCATCGCCGGGCGACGACGAGGAGGAGGCGGCCGCCGCAGCCGGGGCCCCCG
CCGCCGCCGGAGCGACAGGTGATTTGGCTTCTGCACAGTTAGGAGGAGCACCAAACCGATGGGAGGTTTT
GTCAGCCACACCTACAACTATAAAAGATGAAGCTGGTAATCTAGTCCAGATTCCAAGTGCTGCTACTTCA
AGTGGGCAGTATGTTCTTCCCCTTCAGAATTTGCAGAATCAACAAATATTTTCCGTTGCACCAGGATCAG
ATTCATCAAATGGTACAGTGTCCAGTGTTCAATATCAAGTGATACCACAGATCCAGTCAGCAGATGGTCA
GCAGGTTCAAATTGGTTTCACAGGCTCTTCAGATAATGGGGGTATAAATCAAGAAAGCAGTCAAATTCAG
ATCATTCCTGGCTCTAATCAAACCTTACTTGCCTCTGGAACACCTTCTGCTAACATCCAGAATCTCATAC
CACAGACTGGTCAAGTCCAGGTTCAGGGAGTTGCAATTGGTGGTTCATCTTTTCCTGGTCAAACCCAAGT
AGTTGCTAATGTGCCTCTTGGTCTGCCAGGAAATATTACGTTTGTACCAATCAATAGTGTCGATCTAGAT
TCTTTGGGACTCTCGGGCAGTTCTCAGACAATGACTGCAGGCATTAATGCCGACGGACATTTGATAAACA
CAGGACAAGCTATGGATAGTTCAGACAATTCAGAAAGGACTGGTGAGCGGGTTTCTCCTGATATTAATGA
AACTAATACTGATACAGATTTATTTGTGCCAACATCCTCTTCATCACAGTTGCCTGTTACGATAGATAGT
ACAGGTATATTACAACAAAACACAAATAGCTTGACTACATCTAGTGGGCAGGTTCATTCTTCAGATCTTC
AGGGAAATTATATCCAGTCGCCTGTTTCTGAAGAGACACAGGCACAGAATATTCAGGTTTCTACAGCACA
GCCTGTTGTACAGCATCTACAACTTCAAGAGTCTCAGCAGCCAACCAGTCAAGCCCAAATTGTGCAAGGT
ATTACACCACAGACAATCCATGGTGTGCAAGCCAGTGGTCAAAATATATCACAACAGGCTTTGCAAAATC
TTCAGTTGCAGCTGAATCCTGGAACCTTTTTAATTCAGGCACAGACAGTGACCCCTTCTGGACAGGTAAC
TTGGCAAACGTTTCAAGTACAAGGGGTCCAGAACTTGCAGAATTTGCAAATACAGAATACTGCTGCCCAA
CAAATAACTTTGACGCCTGTTCAAACCCTCACACTTGGTCAAGTTGCGGCAGGTGGAGCCTTCACTTCAA
CTCCAGTTAGTCTAAGCACTGGTCAGTTGCCAAATCTACAAACAGTTACAGTGAACTCTATAGATTCTGC
TGGTATACAGCTACATCCAGGAGAGAATGCTGACAGTCCTGCAGATATTAGGATCAAGGAAGAAGAACCT
GATCCTGAAGAGTGGCAGCTCAGTGGTGATTCTACCTTGAATACCAATGACCTAACACACTTAAGAGTAC
AGGTGGTAGATGAAGAAGGGGACCAACAACATCAAGAAGGAAAAAGACTTCGGAGGGTAGCTTGCACCTG
TCCCAACTGTAAAGAAGGTGGTGGAAGAGGTACCAATCTTGGGAAAAAGAAGCAACACATTTGTCATATA
CCAGGATGTGGTAAAGTCTATGGGAAGACCTCACATCTGAGAGCTCATCTGCGTTGGCATTCTGGAGAAC
GCCCTTTTGTTTGTAACTGGATGTACTGTGGTAAAAGATTTACTCGAAGTGATGAATTACAGAGGCACAG
AAGAACACATACAGGTGAGAAGAAATTTGTTTGTCCAGAATGTTCAAAACGCTTTATGAGAAGTGACCAC
CTTGCCAAACATATTAAAACACACCAGAATAAAAAAGGTATTCACTCTAGCAGTACAGTGCTGGCATCTG
TGGAAGCTGCGCGAGATGATACTTTGATTACTGCAGGAGGAACAACGCTTATCCTTGCAAATATTCAACA
AGGTTCTGTTTCAGGGATAGGAACTGTTAATACTTCCGCCACCAGCAATCAAGATATCCTTACCAACACT
GAAATACCTTTACAGCTTGTCACAGTTTCTGGAAATGAGACAATGGAGTAGTAATGAACTAGTCCGTAAC
TTGAAAGTATTTCGATTTCTTGGCTTTATATATCTTGTGGAAAGGACGAGTAGGTTCGCCGTATTCGCTA
AGA
