>Addgene plasmid #141487 | TFORF0036 | depositor partial sequence | sequence record 276599 | Barcode
GTAGGTTCGCCGTATTCGCTAAGA
