>Addgene plasmid #141487 | TFORF0036 | addgene partial sequence | sequence record 319891 | WPRE-R 5'-CATAGCGTAAAAGGAGCAACA-3'
TTTTGTAATCCAGAGGTTGATTGTCGACTTAACGCGTTCTTAGCGAATACGGCGAACCTACTCGTCCTTT
CCACAAGATATATAAAGCCAAGAAATCGAAATACTTTCAAGTTACGGACTAGTTCATTACTACTCCATTG
TCTCATTTCCAGAAACTGTGACAAGCTGTAAAGGTATTTCAGTGTTGGTAAGGATATCTTGATTGCTGGT
GGCGGAAGTATTAACAGTTCCTATCCCTGAAACAGAACCTTGTTGAATATTTGCAAGGATAAGCGTTGTT
CCTCCTGCAGTAATCAAAGTATCATCTCGCGCAGCTTCCACAGATGCCAGCACTGTACTGCTAGAGTGAA
TACCTTTTTTATTCTGGTGTGTTTTAATATGTTTGGCAAGGTGGTCACTTCTCATAAAGCGTTTTGAACA
TTCTGGACAAACAAATTTCTTCTCACCTGTATGTGTTCTTCTGTGCCTCTGTAATTCATCACTTCGAGTA
AATCTTTTACCACAGTACATCCAGTTACAAACAAAAGGGCGTTCTCCAGAATGCCAACGCAGATGAGCTC
TCAGATGTGAGGTCTTCCCATAGACTTTACCACATCCTGGTATATGACAAATGTGTTGCTTCTTTTTCCC
AAGATTGGTC
